Addgene plasmid #163581: Dcp2C Δ5H
Purpose: express Dcp2C Δ5H at endogenous level in S.cerevisiae
Depositing lab: Michael Rosen. Depositing organization: University of Texas Southwestern Medical Center. Publication: A quantitative inventory of yeast P body proteins reveals principles of composition and specificity. Xing W, Muhlrad D, Parker R, Rosen MK. Elife. 2020 Jun 19;9. pii: 56525. doi: 10.7554/eLife.56525. PubMed 32553117.
Backbone
  Vector backbone: pRP1903
  Backbone size w/o insert (bp): 5827
  Vector type: Yeast Expression
  Selectable markers: URA3
Growth in bacteria
  Bacterial resistance: Ampicillin, 100 μg/mL
  Growth temperature: 37°C
  Growth strain: DH5alpha
  Copy number: Low Copy
Gene/Insert
  Gene/Insert name: Dcp2
  Species: S. cerevisiae (budding yeast)
  Insert size (bp): 2463
  Mutation: Truncation of aa1-300; mutate aa440-450, aa489-500, aa701-708, aa827-831, and aa935-938 to all alanines
  Entrez Gene: DCP2 (a.k.a. YNL118C, PSU1)
  Promoter: DCP2 promoter
  Tag / fusion protein: GFP (C terminal on insert)
  Cloning method: Gibson Cloning
  Sequencing primers: 5′ See comments; 3′ Dcp2-seq3: CCACATTGATAAGGGTCTC
Resource information
  A portion of this plasmid was derived from a plasmid made by: Roy Parker's lab at University of Colorado, Boulder
Terms and licenses: Academic/Nonprofit Terms; Industry Terms: Not Available to Industry
Depositor comments: C-terminal domain (327-970) containing 5 impaired Edc3 binding sites (5 additional HLMs in C-terminal domain); N-terminal domain (1-299) including first HLM is removed. 5' sequencing primers: Dcp2-seq1b:CGAATTTTACGTCTGAGGAAAG. Dcp2-seq2b: gacatagattgttgcattag. Dcp2-seq3b: cttcagcatttgaaagagca Dcp2-seq4b:gcaaaacaataatgatgaaa Dcp2-seq5b: gagaacaatttccaagacgg. Dcp2-seq7:tgaaacgcaacgacgctaca Dcp2-seq8b: GATACCCAGATCATATGAAACG
How to cite: Dcp2C Δ5H was a gift from Michael Rosen (Addgene plasmid # 163581 ; http://n2t.net/addgene:163581 ; RRID:Addgene_163581)
