[The description below was written by a language model from this plasmid's Addgene catalogue record and pLannotate feature annotations shown in this document.]
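Description:
Dcp2C Δ5H is a yeast–E. coli shuttle plasmid built on the pRP1903 backbone for expressing a mutant C-terminal fragment of the S. cerevisiae decapping enzyme Dcp2 at endogenous levels. The annotated sequence (about 8.3 kb) shows a centromeric, pRS/pBluescript-style architecture. A CEN/ARS element gives stable, low-copy maintenance in yeast, and URA3 with its own promoter provides uracil-prototrophy selection and can be counterselected with 5-FOA. In bacteria the plasmid relies on AmpR and a ColE1/pUC-type origin. An f1 origin, flanking T3 and T7 promoters, and remnants of the lac promoter/lacZα and multiple cloning site are carried over from the parental cloning vector. Short fragments annotated as RSF ori, lacI, rop and bom are probably backbone remnants rather than functional parts.

The payload is a DCP2 coding fragment fused at its C terminus to GFP and followed by the ADH1 terminator. The catalogue lists the native DCP2 promoter, which is not separately annotated but presumably lies in the unannotated region upstream of the coding sequence. The N-terminal domain, roughly the first 300 residues including the first helical leucine-rich motif (HLM), is deleted. Five short stretches in the remaining C-terminal domain are replaced with alanines, disabling the five additional HLMs that serve as Edc3-binding sites. The depositor's residue boundaries differ slightly between the mutation field and the comments. The GFP fusion lets the localisation and abundance of this Edc3-binding-deficient fragment be followed by fluorescence. This fits the associated study of how protein interactions determine P body composition and recruitment specificity.
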