Features (pLannotate 1.2.2; 22 found; start..end, strand, type, name):
     48..181     +  rep_origin     RSF ori (fragment): Plasmids containing the RSF 1030 origin of replication can be propagated in E. coli cells that contain additional plasmids with compatible origins.
    183..275     +  CDS            lacI (fragment): lac repressor; lacI; The lac repressor binds to the lac operator to inhibit transcription in E. coli. This inhibition can be relieved by adding lactose or isopropyl-β-D-thiogalactopyranoside (IPTG).
    288..309     +  protein_bind   CAP binding site: CAP binding activates transcription in the presence of cAMP. E. coli catabolite activator protein
    324..354     +  promoter       lac promoter: promoter for the E. coli lac operon
    362..378     +  protein_bind   lac operator: The lac repressor binds to the lac operator to inhibit transcription in E. coli. This inhibition can be relieved by adding lactose or isopropyl-β-D-thiogalactopyranoside (IPTG). lac repressor encoded by lacI
    423..441     +  promoter       T3 promoter: promoter for bacteriophage T3 RNA polymerase
    978..2909    +  CDS            DCP2 (fragment): DCP2_YEAST - Also known as PSU1. Experimental evidence at protein level: Swiss-Prot protein existence level 1. Catalytic component of the decapping complex necessary for the degradation of mRNAs, both in normal mRNA turnover and in nonsense- mediated mRNA decay (PubMed:10508173, PubMed:11139489, PubMed:11741542). Removes the 7-methyl guanine cap structure from mRNA molecules, yielding a 5'-phosphorylated mRNA fragment and 7m-GDP (PubMed:12554866). Decapping is the major pathway of mRNA degradation in yeast and occurs through deadenylation, decapping and subsequent 5' to 3' exonucleolytic decay
   2931..3644    +  CDS            GFP: Aequoria victoria green fluorescent protein
   3665..3852    +  terminator     ADH1 terminator: S. cerevisiae ADH1; transcription terminator for the S. cerevisiae alcohol dehydrogenase 1 (ADH1) gene
   3883..3953    +  misc_feature   MCS (fragment): pBluescript multiple cloning site
   3962..3980    -  promoter       T7 promoter: promoter for bacteriophage T7 RNA polymerase
   3988..4143    +  CDS            lacZα (fragment): LacZα fragment of β-galactosidase; lacZ fragment
   4147..4575    +  rep_origin     f1 ori (sequence partly withheld): f1 bacteriophage origin of replication; arrow indicates direction of (+) strand synthesis
   4603..4654    -  misc_feature   bom (fragment): basis of mobility region from pBR322
   4733..5536    -  CDS            URA3: orotidine-5'-phosphate decarboxylase, required for uracil biosynthesis; S. cerevisiae URA3; yeast auxotrophic marker, counterselectable with 5-fluoroorotic acid (5-FOA)
   5537..5752    -  promoter       URA3 promoter: S. cerevisiae URA3
   5760..5809    -  misc_feature   bom (fragment): basis of mobility region from pBR322
   5911..5946    -  CDS            rop (fragment): Rop protein, which maintains plasmids at low copy number; rop
   6014..6517    -  misc_feature   CEN/ARS: S. cerevisiae CEN6 centromere fused to an autonomously replicating sequence
   6554..6658    +  promoter       AmpR promoter: bla
   6659..7519    +  CDS            AmpR: β-lactamase; bla; confers resistance to ampicillin, carbenicillin, and related antibiotics
   7690..8278    +  rep_origin     ori: high-copy-number ColE1/pMB1/pBR322/pUC origin of replication
>Addgene plasmid #163581 | Dcp2C Δ5H | addgene full sequence | sequence record 323895 | Addgene NGS Result
AACGCCAGCAACGCGGCCTTTTTACGGTTCCTGGCCTTTTGCTGGCCTTTTGCTCACATGTTCTTTCCTG
CGTTATCCCCTGATTCTGTGGATAACCGTATTACCGCCTTTGAGTGAGCTGATACCGCTCGCCGCAGCCG
AACGACCGAGCGCAGCGAGTCAGTGAGCGAGGAAGCGGAAGAGCGCCCAATACGCAAACCGCCTCTCCCC
GCGCGTTGGCCGATTCATTAATGCAGCTGGCACGACAGGTTTCCCGACTGGAAAGCGGGCAGTGAGCGCA
ACGCAATTAATGTGAGTTAGCTCACTCATTAGGCACCCCAGGCTTTACACTTTATGCTTCCGGCTCGTAT
GTTGTGTGGAATTGTGAGCGGATAACAATTTCACACAGGAAACAGCTATGACCATGATTACGCCAAGCGC
GCAATTAACCCTCACTAAAGGGAACAAAAGCTGGAGCTCTCGTCGTAAGGCTGACACTGCAGAAGAAAAG
TCATAATTTGAATACTAGCCGGTATGAAACTGTGATTGATTAACCTGGGGTTACCTAAAGAGAACATAAG
TAATACTCATGACAGAATCAAAACACAATACAAAATTTATCCGAACCTCGGCCCGACTGCCGGCTCGCCG
GGAAAGGGGACAACCGCTTCTATCCGTCGACTAACTTCATCGGCCCAATGGAAGCTATGATATGGGGATT
TCCATTGAGCCGATAGCAATGTAGGGTAATACTGTTGCGTATATAGTGATAGTTATTGAATTTTATTACC
CTGCGGGAATATTGAGACATCACTAAGCACGAATTTTACGTCTGAGGAAAGTTGAATGATGGCAAAATAA
CCAGGAAAAACAAATATTGAATCCTTGTGAAGGATTCCACAGTTGTTTAATCCTCCTTAAGCTCACTTAG
TATCAATTGTCTAAATAATATTGCTTTGAATCTGAAAAAAATAAAAGTACCTTCGCATTAGACAATGCCT
TCAATATTTCCATCTCTTTCTGAACCGTTTGCTAACAATAAGAATGTTATACCACCTACTATGCCAATGG
CTAACGTATTCATGTCAAATCCTCAATTGTTTGCGACAATGAATGGCCAGCCTTTTGCACCTTTCCCATT
TATGTTACCATTAACTAACAATAGTAATAGCGCTAACCCTATTCCAACTCCGGTCCCCCCTAATTTTAAT
GCTCCTCCGAATCCGATGGCTTTTGGTGTTCCAAACATGCATAACCTTTCTGGACCAGCAGTATCTCAAC
CGTTTTCCTTGCCTCCTGCTCCTTTACCGAGGGACTCTGGTTACAGCAGCTCCTCCGCTGCAGCGGCGGC
AGCTGCAGCAGCTGCGGCAAAGCCTGACAGCAACGTGCAATCAAGCAAAAAGCCAAAGCTTAAAATCTTA
CAGAGAGGAACGGACTTGAATTCAATCAAGCAAAACAATAATGATGAAACTGCTCATTCAAACGCTGCAG
CTGCGGCAGCTGCGGCGGCAGCAGCAACATCATCGCAGAAGATACACGCTTCCAAACCAGATACTTCCTT
TTTACCAAATGACTCCGTATCTGGTATACAAGATGCAGAATATGAAGATTTCGAGAGTAGTTCAGATGAA
GAGGTGGAGACAGCTAGAGATGAAAGAAATTCATTGAATGTAGATATTGGGGTGAACGTTATGCCAAGCG
AAAAAGACAGCCGAAGAAGTCAAAAGGAAAAACCAAGGAACGACGCAAGCAAAACAAACTTGAACGCTTC
TGCAGAATCTAATAGTGTAGAATGGGGGCCTGGTAAATCTTCACCCTCGACTCAGAGTAAACAGAATTCA
TCAGTAGGAATGCAGAATAAATATCGTCAAGAAATTCACATTGGTGATAGTGATGCATATGAAGTCTTCG
AAAGCAGTTCTGACGAAGAAGATGGAAAAAAATTGGAAGAACTGGAACAAACTCAAGACAACTCCAAATT
AATTAGCCAAGATATTTTAAAAGAGAACAATTTCCAAGACGGTGAAGTGCCTCATAGAGATATGCCCACT
GAAAGTAATAAATCTATAAACGAAACTGTCGGGTTATCATCAACAACAAATACTGTAAAAAAGGTACCCG
CAGCTGCAGCAGCAGCAGCAGCTGAAACCTTTGCCAGTCTGGCGAATGATAAAAAAGCTTTTGATTCAAG
CTCCAATGTGTCTTCATCAAAAGATTTATTACAGATGCTAAGAAACCCAATTTCCTCTACTGTATCTTCA
AATCAGCAATCACCAAAATCTCAACATCTAAGTGGGGATGAAGAAATCATGATGATGTTGAAGAGGAATT
CTGTGTCAAAACCTCAAAATAGCGAAGAAAATGCATCAACTTCAAGTATAAACGATGCGAATGCAAGCGA
ACTTTTGGGAATGTTAAAACAAAAGGAAAAAGACATTACAGCACCAAAACAGCCCTATAATGTTGACTCA
TACTCGCAGAAAAATTCAGCTAAAGGAGCGGCGGCTGCTGCGAAAAAGAACGACTCTACCGGGTACCCTC
GCACTGAGGGTGGACCGTCAAGTGAAATGTCAACGTCAATGAAACGCAACGACGCTACAAATAATCAAGA
ATTAGATAAGAATTCAACAGAGTTATTAAACTACTTAAAGCCCAAGCCTCTTAATGATGGGTATGAGAAT
ATTTCAAATAAGGACAGTTCTCATGAATTACTGAATATATTGCATGGTAATAAAAACAGCAGCGCCTTCA
ATAATAATGTATATGCAACTGACGGATATTCCTTGGCATCTGATAACAACGAAAATTCCTCAAATAAAGC
AGCAGCTGCGGCGCAAAACAGGTCTAGTGCAATAAATGAGCCCAACTTCGACGTCCGTTCGAATGGAACT
TCAGGGTCTAATGAATTATTAAGCATTTTGCATAGGAAGCGGATCCCCGGGTTAATTAACAGTAAAGGAG
AAGAACTTTTCACTGGAGTTGTCCCAATTCTTGTTGAATTAGATGGTGATGTTAATGGGCACAAATTTTC
TGTCAGTGGAGAGGGTGAAGGTGATGCAACATACGGAAAACTTACCCTTAAATTTATTTGCACTACTGGA
AAACTACCTGTTCCATGGCCAACACTTGTCACTACTTTCACTTATGGTGTTCAATGCTTTTCAAGATACC
CAGATCATATGAAACGGCATGACTTTTTCAAGAGTGCCATGCCCGAAGGTTATGTACAGGAAAGAACTAT
ATTTTTCAAAGATGACGGGAACTACAAGACACGTGCTGAAGTCAAGTTTGAAGGTGATACCCTTGTTAAT
AGAATCGAGTTAAAAGGTATTGATTTTAAAGAAGATGGAAACATTCTTGGACACAAATTGGAATACAACT
ATAACTCACACAATGTATACATCATGGCAGACAAACAAAAGAATGGAATCAAAGTTAACTTCAAAATTAG
ACACAACATTGAAGATGGAAGCGTTCAACTAGCAGACCATTATCAACAAAATACTCCAATTGGCGATGGT
CCTGTCCTTTTACCAGACAACCATTACCTGTCCACACAATCTGCCCTTTCGAAAGATCCCAACGAAAAGA
GAGACCACATGGTCCTTCTTGAGTTTGTAACAGCTGCTGGGATTACACATGGCATGGATGAACTATACAA
ATAGGGCGCGCCACTTCTAAATAAGCGAATTTCTTATGATTTATGATTTTTATTATTAAATAAGTTATAA
AAAAAATAAGTGTATACAAATTTTAAAGTGACTCTTAGGTTTTAAAACGAAAATTCTTATTCTTGAGTAA
CTCTTTCCTGTAGGTCAGGTTGCTTTCTCAGGTATAGTATGAGGTCGCTCTTATTGACCACACCTCTACC
GGCAGATCCGCTAGGGATAACAGGGTAATATAGATCCCCCGGGCTGCAGGAATTCGATATCAAGCTTATC
GATACCGTCGACCTCGAGGGGGGGCCCGGTACCCAATTCGCCCTATAGTGAGTCGTATTACGCGCGCTCA
CTGGCCGTCGTTTTACAACGTCGTGACTGGGAAAACCCTGGCGTTACCCAACTTAATCGCCTTGCAGCAC
ATCCCCCTTTCGCCAGCTGGCGTAATAGCGAAGAGGCCCGCACCGATCGCCCTTCCCAACAGTTGCGCAG
CCTGAATGGCGAATGG
[124 nt withheld, positions 4147-4270]
C
[91 nt withheld, positions 4272-4362]
A
[49 nt withheld, positions 4364-4412]
CCTTTGACGTTGGAGTCCACGTTCTTT
[37 nt withheld, positions 4440-4476]
ACCCTATCTCGGTCTATTCTTTTGATTTATAAGGGATTTTGCCGATTTCGGCCTATTGGTTAAAAAATGA
GCTGATTTAACAAAAATTTAACGCGAATTTTAACAAAATATTAACGCTTACAATTTCCTGATGCGGTATT
TTCTCCTTACGCATCTGTGCGGTATTTCACACCGCATAGGGTAATAACTGATATAATTAAATTGAAGCTC
TAATTTGTGAGTTTAGTATACATGCATTTACTTATAATACAGTTTTTTAGTTTTGCTGGCCGCATCTTCT
CAAATATGCTTCCCAGCCTGCTTTTCTGTAACGTTCACCCTCTACCTTAGCATCCCTTCCCTTTGCAAAT
AGTCCTCTTCCAACAATAATAATGTCAGATCCTGTAGAGACCACATCATCCACGGTTCTATACTGTTGAC
CCAATGCGTCTCCCTTGTCATCTAAACCCACACCGGGTGTCATAATCAACCAATCGTAACCTTCATCTCT
TCCACCCATGTCTCTTTGAGCAATAAAGCCGATAACAAAATCTTTGTCGCTCTTCGCAATGTCAACAGTA
CCCTTAGTATATTCTCCAGTAGATAGGGAGCCCTTGCATGACAATTCTGCTAACATCAAAAGGCCTCTAG
GTTCCTTTGTTACTTCTTCTGCCGCCTGCTTCAAACCGCTAACAATACCTGGGCCCACCACACCGTGTGC
ATTCGTAATGTCTGCCCATTCTGCTATTCTGTATACACCCGCAGAGTACTGCAATTTGACTGTATTACCA
ATGTCAGCAAATTTTCTGTCTTCGAAGAGTAAAAAATTGTACTTGGCGGATAATGCCTTTAGCGGCTTAA
CTGTGCCCTCCATGGAAAAATCAGTCAAGATATCCACATGTGTTTTTAGTAAACAAATTTTGGGACCTAA
TGCTTCAACTAACTCCAGTAATTCCTTGGTGGTACGAACATCCAATGAAGCACACAAGTTTGTTTGCTTT
TCGTGCATGATATTAAATAGCTTGGCAGCAACAGGACTAGGATGAGTAGCAGCACGTTCCTTATATGTAG
CTTTCGACATGATTTATCTTCGTTTCCTGCAGGTTTTTGTTCTGTGCAGTTGGGTTAAGAATACTGGGCA
ATTTCATGTTTCTTCAACACTACATATGCGTATATATACCAATCTAAGTCTGTGCTCCTTCCTTCGTTCT
TCCTTCTGTTCGGAGATTACCGAATCAAAAAAATTTCAAGGAAACCGAAATCAAAAAAAAGAATAAAAAA
AAAATGATGAATTGAAAAGGTGGTATGGTGCACTCTCAGTACAATCTGCTCTGATGCCGCATAGTTAAGC
CAGCCCCGACACCCGCCAACACCCGCTGACGCGCCCTGACGGGCTTGTCTGCTCCCGGCATCCGCTTACA
GACAAGCTGTGACCGTCTCCGGGAGCTGCATGTGTCAGAGGTTTTCACCGTCATCACCGAAACGCGCGAG
ACGAAGGGGCCTCGTGATACGCCTATTTTTATAGGTTAATGTCATGATAATAATGGTTTCTTAGACGGAT
CGCTTGCCTGTAACTTACACGCGCCTCGTATCTTTTAATGATGGAATAATTTGGGAATTTACTCTGTGTT
TATTTATTTTTATGTTTTGTATTTGGATTTTAGAAAGTAAATAAAGAAGGTAGAAGAGTTACGGAATGAA
GAAAAAAAAATAAACAAAGGTTTAAAAAATTTCAACAAAAAGCGTACTTTACATATATATTTATTAGACA
AGAAAAGCAGATTAAATAGATATACATTCGATTAACGATAAGTAAAATGTAAAATCACAGGATTTTCGTG
TGTGGTCTTCTACACAGACAAGATGAAACAATTCGGCATTAATACCTGAGAGCAGGAAGAGCAAGATAAA
AGGTAGTATTTGTTGGCGATCCCCCTAGAGTCTTTTACATCTTCGGAAAACAAAAACTATTTTTTCTTTA
ATTTCTTTTTTTACTTTCTATTTTTAATTTATATATTTATATTAAAAAATTTAAATTATAATTATTTTTA
TAGCACGTGATGAAAAGGACCCAGGTGGCACTTTTCGGGGAAATGTGCGCGGAACCCCTATTTGTTTATT
TTTCTAAATACATTCAAATATGTATCCGCTCATGAGACAATAACCCTGATAAATGCTTCAATAATATTGA
AAAAGGAAGAGTATGAGTATTCAACATTTCCGTGTCGCCCTTATTCCCTTTTTTGCGGCATTTTGCCTTC
CTGTTTTTGCTCACCCAGAAACGCTGGTGAAAGTAAAAGATGCTGAAGATCAGTTGGGTGCACGAGTGGG
TTACATCGAACTGGATCTCAACAGCGGTAAGATCCTTGAGAGTTTTCGCCCCGAAGAACGTTTTCCAATG
ATGAGCACTTTTAAAGTTCTGCTATGTGGCGCGGTATTATCCCGTATTGACGCCGGGCAAGAGCAACTCG
GTCGCCGCATACACTATTCTCAGAATGACTTGGTTGAGTACTCACCAGTCACAGAAAAGCATCTTACGGA
TGGCATGACAGTAAGAGAATTATGCAGTGCTGCCATAACCATGAGTGATAACACTGCGGCCAACTTACTT
CTGACAACGATCGGAGGACCGAAGGAGCTAACCGCTTTTTTGCACAACATGGGGGATCATGTAACTCGCC
TTGATCGTTGGGAACCGGAGCTGAATGAAGCCATACCAAACGACGAGCGTGACACCACGATGCCTGTAGC
AATGGCAACAACGTTGCGCAAACTATTAACTGGCGAACTACTTACTCTAGCTTCCCGGCAACAATTAATA
GACTGGATGGAGGCGGATAAAGTTGCAGGACCACTTCTGCGCTCGGCCCTTCCGGCTGGCTGGTTTATTG
CTGATAAATCTGGAGCCGGTGAGCGTGGGTCTCGCGGTATCATTGCAGCACTGGGGCCAGATGGTAAGCC
CTCCCGTATCGTAGTTATCTACACGACGGGGAGTCAGGCAACTATGGATGAACGAAATAGACAGATCGCT
GAGATAGGTGCCTCACTGATTAAGCATTGGTAACTGTCAGACCAAGTTTACTCATATATACTTTAGATTG
ATTTAAAACTTCATTTTTAATTTAAAAGGATCTAGGTGAAGATCCTTTTTGATAATCTCATGACCAAAAT
CCCTTAACGTGAGTTTTCGTTCCACTGAGCGTCAGACCCCGTAGAAAAGATCAAAGGATCTTCTTGAGAT
CCTTTTTTTCTGCGCGTAATCTGCTGCTTGCAAACAAAAAAACCACCGCTACCAGCGGTGGTTTGTTTGC
CGGATCAAGAGCTACCAACTCTTTTTCCGAAGGTAACTGGCTTCAGCAGAGCGCAGATACCAAATACTGT
TCTTCTAGTGTAGCCGTAGTTAGGCCACCACTTCAAGAACTCTGTAGCACCGCCTACATACCTCGCTCTG
CTAATCCTGTTACCAGTGGCTGCTGCCAGTGGCGATAAGTCGTGTCTTACCGGGTTGGACTCAAGACGAT
AGTTACCGGATAAGGCGCAGCGGTCGGGCTGAACGGGGGGTTCGTGCACACAGCCCAGCTTGGAGCGAAC
GACCTACACCGAACTGAGATACCTACAGCGTGAGCTATGAGAAAGCGCCACGCTTCCCGAAGGGAGAAAG
GCGGACAGGTATCCGGTAAGCGGCAGGGTCGGAACAGGAGAGCGCACGAGGGAGCTTCCAGGGGGAAACG
CCTGGTATCTTTATAGTCCTGTCGGGTTTCGCCACCTCTGACTTGAGCGTCGATTTTTGTGATGCTCGTC
AGGGGGGCGGAGCCTATGGAAA
