>Addgene plasmid #163581 | Dcp2C Δ5H | depositor partial sequence | sequence record 317003 | insert sequence
GAGCTCTCGTCGTAAGGCTGACACTGCAGAAGAAAAGTCATAATTTGAATACTAGCCGGTATGAAACTGT
GATTGATTAACCTGGGGTTACCTAAAGAGAACATAAGTAATACTCATGACAGAATCAAAACACAATACAA
AATTTATCCGAACCTCGGCCCGACTGCCGGCTCGCCGGGAAAGGGGACAACCGCTTCTATCCGTCGACTA
ACTTCATCGGCCCAATGGAAGCTATGATATGGGGATTTCCATTGAGCCGATAGCAATGTAGGGTAATACT
GTTGCGTATATAGTGATAGTTATTGAATTTTATTACCCTGCGGGAATATTGAGACATCACTAAGCACGAA
TTTTACGTCTGAGGAAAGTTGAATGATGGCAAAATAACCAGGAAAAACAAATATTGAATCCTTGTGAAGG
ATTCCACAGTTGTTTAATCCTCCTTAAGCTCACTTAGTATCAATTGTCTAAATAATATTGCTTTGAATCT
GAAAAAAATAAAAGTACCTTCGCATTAGACAATGCCTTCAATATTTCCATCTCTTTCTGAACCGTTTGCT
AACAATAAGAATGTTATACCACCTACTATGCCAATGGCTAACGTATTCATGTCAAATCCTCAATTGTTTG
CGACAATGAATGGCCAGCCTTTTGCACCTTTCCCATTTATGTTACCATTAACTAACAATAGTAATAGCGC
TAACCCTATTCCAACTCCGGTCCCCCCTAATTTTAATGCTCCTCCGAATCCGATGGCTTTTGGTGTTCCA
AACATGCATAACCTTTCTGGACCAGCAGTATCTCAACCGTTTTCCTTGCCTCCTGCTCCTTTACCGAGGG
ACTCTGGTTACAGCAGCTCCTCCGCTGCAGCGGCGGCAGCTGCAGCAGCTGCGGCAAAGCCTGACAGCAA
CGTGCAATCAAGCAAAAAGCCAAAGCTTAAAATCTTACAGAGAGGAACGGACTTGAATTCAATCAAGCAA
AACAATAATGATGAAACTGCTCATTCAAACGCTGCAGCTGCGGCAGCTGCGGCGGCAGCAGCAACATCAT
CGCAGAAGATACACGCTTCCAAACCAGATACTTCCTTTTTACCAAATGACTCCGTATCTGGTATACAAGA
TGCAGAATATGAAGATTTCGAGAGTAGTTCAGATGAAGAGGTGGAGACAGCTAGAGATGAAAGAAATTCA
TTGAATGTAGATATTGGGGTGAACGTTATGCCAAGCGAAAAAGACAGCCGAAGAAGTCAAAAGGAAAAAC
CAAGGAACGACGCAAGCAAAACAAACTTGAACGCTTCTGCAGAATCTAATAGTGTAGAATGGGGGCCTGG
TAAATCTTCACCCTCGACTCAGAGTAAACAGAATTCATCAGTAGGAATGCAGAATAAATATCGTCAAGAA
ATTCACATTGGTGATAGTGATGCATATGAAGTCTTCGAAAGCAGTTCTGACGAAGAAGATGGAAAAAAAT
TGGAAGAACTGGAACAAACTCAAGACAACTCCAAATTAATTAGCCAAGATATTTTAAAAGAGAACAATTT
CCAAGACGGTGAAGTGCCTCATAGAGATATGCCCACTGAAAGTAATAAATCTATAAACGAAACTGTCGGG
TTATCATCAACAACAAATACTGTAAAAAAGGTACCCGCAGCTGCAGCAGCAGCAGCAGCTGAAACCTTTG
CCAGTCTGGCGAATGATAAAAAAGCTTTTGATTCAAGCTCCAATGTGTCTTCATCAAAAGATTTATTACA
GATGCTAAGAAACCCAATTTCCTCTACTGTATCTTCAAATCAGCAATCACCAAAATCTCAACATCTAAGT
GGGGATGAAGAAATCATGATGATGTTGAAGAGGAATTCTGTGTCAAAACCTCAAAATAGCGAAGAAAATG
CATCAACTTCAAGTATAAACGATGCGAATGCAAGCGAACTTTTGGGAATGTTAAAACAAAAGGAAAAAGA
CATTACAGCACCAAAACAGCCCTATAATGTTGACTCATACTCGCAGAAAAATTCAGCTAAAGGAGCGGCG
GCTGCTGCGAAAAAGAACGACTCTACCGGGTACCCTCGCACTGAGGGTGGACCGTCAAGTGAAATGTCAA
CGTCAATGAAACGCAACGACGCTACAAATAATCAAGAATTAGATAAGAATTCAACAGAGTTATTAAACTA
CTTAAAGCCCAAGCCTCTTAATGATGGGTATGAGAATATTTCAAATAAGGACAGTTCTCATGAATTACTG
AATATATTGCATGGTAATAAAAACAGCAGCGCCTTCAATAATAATGTATATGCAACTGACGGATATTCCT
TGGCATCTGATAACAACGAAAATTCCTCAAATAAAGCAGCAGCTGCGGCGCAAAACAGGTCTAGTGCAAT
AAATGAGCCCAACTTCGACGTCCGTTCGAATGGAACTTCAGGGTCTAATGAATTATTAAGCATTTTGCAT
AGGAAGCGGATCC
